>Addgene plasmid #215993 | AA067 | addgene full sequence | sequence record 431478 | Addgene NGS Result
TCGCGCGTTTCGGTGATGACGGTGAAAACCTCTGACACATGCAGCTCCCGGAGACGGTCACAGCTTGTCT
GTAAGCGGATGCCGGGAGCAGACAAGCCCGTCAGGGCGCGTCAGCGGGTGTTGGCGGGTGTCGGGGCTGG
CTTAACTATGCGGCATCAGAGCAGATTGTACTGAGAGTGCACCATATGCGGTGTGAAATACCGCACAGAT
GCGTAAGGAGAAAATACCGCATCAGGCGCCATTCGCCATTCAGGCTGCGCAACTGTTGGGAAGGGCGATC
GGTGCGGGCCTCTTCGCTATTACGCCAGCTGGCGAAAGGGGGATGTGCTGCAAGGCGATTAAGTTGGGTA
ACGCCAGGGTTTTCCCAGTCACGACGTTGTAAAACGACGGCCAGAGAATTCGAGCTCGGTACCTCGCGAA
TACATCTAGATGAAGACGTAGGAGCCACCATGAAAAAGCCTGAACTCACCGCGACGTCTGTCGAGAAGTT
TCTGATCGAAAAGTTCGACAGCGTGTCCGACCTGATGCAGCTCTCGGAGGGCGAAGAATCTCGTGCTTTC
AGCTTCGATGTAGGAGGGCGTGGATATGTCCTGCGGGTAAATAGCTGCGCCGATGGTTTCTACAAAGATC
GTTATGTTTATCGGCACTTTGCATCGGCCGCGCTCCCGATTCCGGAAGTGCTTGACATTGGGGAATTTAG
CGAGAGCCTGACCTATTGCATCTCCCGCCGTGCACAGGGTGTCACGTTGCAAGACCTGCCTGAAACCGAA
CTGCCCGCTGTTCTGCAGCCGGTCGCGGAGGCCATGGATGCGATCGCTGCGGCCGATCTTAGCCAGACGA
GCGGGTTCGGCCCATTCGGACCGCAAGGAATCGGTCAATACACTACATGGCGTGATTTCATATGCGCGAT
TGCTGATCCCCATGTGTATCACTGGCAAACTGTGATGGACGACACCGTCAGTGCGTCCGTCGCGCAGGCT
CTCGATGAGCTGATGCTTTGGGCCGAGGACTGCCCCGAAGTCCGGCACCTCGTGCACGCGGATTTCGGCT
CCAACAATGTCCTGACGGACAATGGCCGCATAACAGCGGTCATTGACTGGAGCGAGGCGATGTTCGGGGA
TTCCCAATACGAGGTCGCCAACATCTTCTTCTGGAGGCCGTGGTTGGCTTGTATGGAGCAGCAGACGCGC
TACTTCGAGCGGAGGCATCCGGAGCTTGCAGGATCGCCGCGGCTCCGGGCGTATATGCTCCGCATTGGTC
TTGACCAACTCTATCAGAGCTTGGTTGACGGCAATTTCGATGATGCAGCTTGGGCGCAGGGTCGATGCGA
CGCAATCGTCCGATCCGGAGCCGGGACTGTCGGGCGTACACAAATCGCCCGCAGAAGCGCGGCCGTCTGG
ACCGATGGCTGTGTAGAAGTACTCGCCGATAGTGGAAACCGACGCCCCAGCACTCGTCCGAGGGCAAAGG
AAGGAAGCACGTCTTCATCGGATCCCGGGCCCGTCGACTGCAGAGGCCTGCATGCAAGCTTGGTGTAATC
ATGGTCATAGCTGTTTCCTGTGTGAAATTGTTATCCGCTCACAATTCCACACAACATACGAGCCGGAAGC
ATAAAGTGTAAAGCCTGGGGTGCCTAATGAGTGAGCTAACTCACATTAATTGCGTTGCGCTCACTGCCCG
CTTTCCAGTCGGGAAACCTGTCGTGCCAGCTGCATTAATGAATCGGCCAACGCGCGGGGAGAGGCGGTTT
GCGTATTGGGCGCTCTTCCGCTTCCTCGCTCACTGACTCGCTGCGCTCGGTCGTTCGGCTGCGGCGAGCG
GTATCAGCTCACTCAAAGGCGGTAATACGGTTATCCACAGAATCAGGGGATAACGCAGGAAAGAACATGT
GAGCAAAAGGCCAGCAAAAGGCCAGGAACCGTAAAAAGGCCGCGTTGCTGGCGTTTTTCCATAGGCTCCG
CCCCCCTGACGAGCATCACAAAAATCGACGCTCAAGTCAGAGGTGGCGAAACCCGACAGGACTATAAAGA
TACCAGGCGTTTCCCCCTGGAAGCTCCCTCGTGCGCTCTCCTGTTCCGACCCTGCCGCTTACCGGATACC
TGTCCGCCTTTCTCCCTTCGGGAAGCGTGGCGCTTTCTCATAGCTCACGCTGTAGGTATCTCAGTTCGGT
GTAGGTCGTTCGCTCCAAGCTGGGCTGTGTGCACGAACCCCCCGTTCAGCCCGACCGCTGCGCCTTATCC
GGTAACTATCGTCTTGAGTCCAACCCGGTAAGACACGACTTATCGCCACTGGCAGCAGCCACTGGTAACA
GGATTAGCAGAGCGAGGTATGTAGGCGGTGCTACAGAGTTCTTGAAGTGGTGGCCTAACTACGGCTACAC
TAGAAGAACAGTATTTGGTATCTGCGCTCTGCTGAAGCCAGTTACCTTCGGAAAAAGAGTTGGTAGCTCT
TGATCCGGCAAACAAACCACCGCTGGTAGCGGTGGTTTTTTTGTTTGCAAGCAGCAGATTACGCGCAGAA
AAAAAGGATCTCAAGAAGATCCTTTGATCTTTTCTACGGGGTCTGACGCTCAGTGGAACGAAAACTCACG
TTAAGGGATTTTGGTCATGAGATTATCAAAAAGGATCTTCACCTAGATCCTTTTAAATTAAAAATGAAGT
TTTAAATCAAGCCCAATCTGAATAATGTTACAACCAATTAACCAATTCTGATTAGAAAAACTCATCGAGC
ATCAAATGAAACTGCAATTTATTCATATCAGGATTATCAATACCATATTTTTGAAAAAGCCGTTTCTGTA
ATGAAGGAGAAAACTCACCGAGGCAGTTCCATAGGATGGCAAGATCCTGGTATCGGTCTGCGATTCCGAC
TCGTCCAACATCAATACAACCTATTAATTTCCCCTCGTCAAAAATAAGGTTATCAAGTGAGAAATCACCA
TGAGTGACGACTGAATCCGGTGAGAATGGCAAAAGTTTATGCATTTCTTTCCAGACTTGTTCAACAGGCC
AGCCATTACGCTCGTCATCAAAATCACTCGCATCAACCAAACCGTTATTCATTCGTGATTGCGCCTGAGC
GAGACGAAATACGCGATCGCTGTTAAAAGGACAATTACAAACAGGAATCGAATGCAACCGGCGCAGGAAC
ACTGCCAGCGCATCAACAATATTTTCACCTGAATCAGGATATTCTTCTAATACCTGGAATGCTGTTTTTC
CGGGGATCGCAGTGGTGAGTAACCATGCATCATCAGGAGTACGGATAAAATGCTTGATGGTCGGAAGAGG
CATAAATTCCGTCAGCCAGTTTAGTCTGACCATCTCATCTGTAACATCATTGGCAACGCTACCTTTGCCA
TGTTTCAGAAACAACTCTGGCGCATCGGGCTTCCCATACAAGCGATAGATTGTCGCACCTGATTGCCCGA
CATTATCGCGAGCCCATTTATACCCATATAAATCAGCATCCATGTTGGAATTTAATCGCGGCCTCGACGT
TTCCCGTTGAATATGGCTCATAACACCCCTTGTATTACTGTTTATGTAAGCAGACAGTTTTATTGTTCAT
GATGATATATTTTTATCTTGTGCAATGTAACATCAGAGATTTTGAGACACGGGCCAGAGCTGCA
Features (pLannotate 1.2.2; 10 found; start..end, strand, type, name):
    137..236     +  misc_feature   bom (fragment): basis of mobility region from pBR322
    242..399     -  CDS            lacZα (fragment): LacZα fragment of β-galactosidase; lacZ fragment
    450..1472    +  CDS            hph: KHYB_ECOLX - Experimental evidence at protein level: Swiss-Prot protein existence level 1. The aminoglycoside phosphotransferases achieve inactivation of their antibiotic substrates by phosphorylation. Only phosphorylates hygromycin and closely related compounds such as demethyl analogs and destomycin. From Escherichia coli.
   1568..1584    -  protein_bind   lac operator: The lac repressor binds to the lac operator to inhibit transcription in E. coli. This inhibition can be relieved by adding lactose or isopropyl-β-D-thiogalactopyranoside (IPTG). lac repressor encoded by lacI
   1592..1622    -  promoter       lac promoter: promoter for the E. coli lac operon
   1637..1658    -  protein_bind   CAP binding site: CAP binding activates transcription in the presence of cAMP. E. coli catabolite activator protein
   1671..1763    -  CDS            lacI (fragment): lac repressor; lacI; The lac repressor binds to the lac operator to inhibit transcription in E. coli. This inhibition can be relieved by adding lactose or isopropyl-β-D-thiogalactopyranoside (IPTG).
   1946..2534    -  rep_origin     ori: high-copy-number ColE1/pMB1/pBR322/pUC origin of replication
   2712..3521    -  CDS            KanR: aminoglycoside phosphotransferase; aph(3')-Ia; confers resistance to kanamycin in bacteria or G418 (Geneticin®) in eukaryotes
   3628..35      +  CDS            rop (fragment) (across the origin): Rop protein, which maintains plasmids at low copy number; rop
