[The description below was written by a language model from this plasmid's Addgene catalogue record and pLannotate feature annotations shown in this document.]
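Description:
AA067 is a 3,634 nt "fragment" plasmid from the Fragmid modular vector assembly toolkit, built on the pUC57-Kan cloning backbone. It is not an expression vector in its own right. It serves as a storage and donor plasmid for a single reusable part in the Selection module category. It is propagated in E. coli through a high-copy ColE1/pUC-type origin of replication and selected with kanamycin via the aph(3')-Ia (KanR) gene. The remaining annotated backbone features are remnants typical of pUC-derived vectors: a truncated lacZα with the lac promoter, lac operator and CAP binding site, plus short fragments of lacI, rop and the pBR322 bom region. None of these appears to have a designed role in the payload.

The insert is recorded as "Start; HygroR_v2.1". It corresponds in the feature table to an approximately 1 kb hph coding sequence, the E. coli hygromycin B phosphotransferase that inactivates hygromycin by phosphorylation. The "Start" label suggests that the part supplies its own initiation codon, so it would sit at the beginning of an open reading frame in the assembled vector, although the record does not explain this. No eukaryotic promoter, polyadenylation signal, tag or linker peptide is annotated around the gene, so these regulatory elements are presumably contributed by other fragments during assembly. The record also does not state the assembly method or the flanking cloning sites. The intended use is to combine this fragment with other Fragmid modules to build destination vectors for CRISPR technologies that carry hygromycin resistance as the selectable marker.
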