Addgene plasmid #215993: AA067
Purpose: Fragmid fragment: (Selection) hygromycin resistance
Depositing lab: John Doench. Depositing organization: Broad Institute. Publication: Modular vector assembly enables rapid assessment of emerging CRISPR technologies. McGee AV, Liu YV, Griffith AL, Szegletes ZM, Wen B, Kraus C, Miller NW, Steger RJ, Escude Velasco B, Bosch JA, Zirin JD, Viswanatha R, Sontheimer EJ, Goodale A, Greene MA, Green TM, Doench JG. Cell Genom. 2024 Mar 13;4(3):100519. doi: 10.1016/j.xgen.2024.100519. PubMed 38484704.
Backbone
  Vector backbone: pUC57-Kan
  Vector type: Fragment
Growth in bacteria
  Bacterial resistance: Kanamycin, 50 μg/mL
  Growth temperature: 37°C
  Growth strain: DH5alpha
  Copy number: Unknown
Gene/Insert
  Gene/Insert name: Start; HygroR_v2.1
  Species: Other
  Cloning method: Unknown
Resource information
  A portion of this plasmid was derived from a plasmid made by: Genscript ID: U523QGD140-3
Terms and licenses: Academic/Nonprofit Terms; Industry Terms: Not Available to Industry
Depositor comments: Please visit https://www.biorxiv.org/content/10.1101/2023.10.25.564061v1 for bioRxiv preprint.
How to cite: AA067 was a gift from John Doench (Addgene plasmid # 215993 ; http://n2t.net/addgene:215993 ; RRID:Addgene_215993)
